Addgene plasmid #216759: pAAV/EF1a-DIO-SCLM
Purpose: AAV2 transfer vector for Cre recombinase-dependent expression of SuperClomeleon from the human elongation factor 1a promoter
Depositing lab: George Augustine. Depositing organization: Nanyang Technological University.
Backbone
  Vector backbone: pAAV-Ef1a-DIO SwiChRca-TS-EYFP
  Backbone manufacturer: Karl Deisseroth (Addgene plasmid # 55631)
  Backbone size w/o insert (bp): 5343
  Total vector size (bp): 6729
  Modifications to backbone: The human growth hormone polyA terminator was replaced by the shorter bovine one.
  Vector type: Mammalian Expression, AAV
Growth in bacteria
  Bacterial resistance: Ampicillin, 100 μg/mL
  Growth temperature: 37°C
  Growth strain: NEB Stable
  Copy number: High Copy
Gene/Insert
  Gene/Insert name: SuperClomeleon (alt name: Cerulean/S30R/dC11-LE-Topaz/dN5/S30R/Q69T/V163A)
  Species: A. victoria (crystal jelly)
  Insert size (bp): 1386
  Mutation: S30R and 11 AA deletion in the Cerulean CFP moiety and 5 AA deletion, S30R, Q69T, and V163A in the Topaz YFP moiety
  Promoter: EF1a (human elongation factor 1 alpha)
  Cloning method: Restriction Enzyme; 5′ cloning site BsrGI (not destroyed); 3′ cloning site NcoI (not destroyed)
  Sequencing primers: 5′ tcaagcctcagacagtggttc; 3′ agccatacgggaagcaatagc
Terms and licenses: Academic/Nonprofit Terms; Industry Terms: Not Available to Industry
How to cite: pAAV/EF1a-DIO-SCLM was a gift from George Augustine (Addgene plasmid # 216759 ; http://n2t.net/addgene:216759 ; RRID:Addgene_216759)
