[The description below was written by a language model from this plasmid's Addgene catalogue record and pLannotate feature annotations shown in this document.]
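Description:
pAAV/EF1a-DIO-SCLM is an AAV2 transfer vector of about 6.7 kb for Cre recombinase-dependent mammalian expression of SuperClomeleon, a genetically encoded fluorescent sensor built from two Aequorea victoria GFP variants. It derives from a pAAV-Ef1a-DIO backbone in which the original human growth hormone polyadenylation signal was replaced by the shorter bovine growth hormone one. The plasmid is propagated in E. coli at high copy from a ColE1/pUC-type origin with ampicillin selection (AmpR under its own promoter), and it also carries an f1 phage origin. The annotated sequence shows a full AAV2 inverted terminal repeat downstream of the cassette. Only short ITR fragments are detected upstream, which may reflect the difficulty of sequencing or annotating these repeats rather than a true deletion.

Between the ITRs, the human EF-1α promoter drives a double-floxed inverted open reading frame (DIO) cassette. The 1.4 kb insert is a fusion of a Cerulean CFP moiety (S30R, 11-residue deletion) to a Topaz YFP moiety (5-residue deletion, S30R, Q69T, V163A). It lies in antisense orientation and is flanked by lox2272/loxP pairs, with the two pairs in opposing orientation. Without Cre the coding sequence cannot be expressed. Cre inverts the cassette through one lox pair and then excises a site through the other, locking the insert in the sense orientation under EF-1α. A WPRE downstream of the cassette enhances transcript stability and expression, and the bGH poly(A) signal terminates the transcript. Small annotated hits such as the SV40 small t, β-globin intron, bom and rop fragments are likely incidental matches to linker or backbone sequence. The construct is intended for packaging into recombinant AAV to restrict sensor expression to Cre-expressing cell populations.
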