Features (pLannotate 1.2.2; 24 found; start..end, strand, type, name):
     12..39      +  repeat_region  AAV2 ITR (fragment): inverted terminal repeat of adeno-associated virus serotype 2 inverted
     68..95      +  repeat_region  AAV2 ITR (fragment): inverted terminal repeat of adeno-associated virus serotype 2 inverted
    158..224     +  CDS            small t antigen (fragment): SV40 (simian virus 40) small t antigen
    231..1409    +  promoter       EF-1α promoter: strong constitutive promoter for human elongation factor EF-1α
   1416..1433    +  misc_feature   MCS (fragment): pUC18/19 multiple cloning site
   1440..1473    +  protein_bind   lox2272: Cre-mediated recombination occurs in the 8-bp core sequence (GGATACTT). lox2272 sites are compatible with each other, but incompatible with loxP or loxN sites (Lee and Saito, 1988). Cre recombinase
   1474..1523    -  intron         β-globin intron (fragment): internally truncated intron from human β-globin
   1524..1557    +  protein_bind   loxP: Cre-mediated recombination occurs in the 8-bp core sequence (GCATACAT). Cre recombinase
   1575..2276    -  CDS            Clomeleon: Clomeleon is a basic (constitutively fluorescent) green fluorescent protein published in 2013, derived from Aequorea victoria.
   2283..2960    -  CDS            Enhanced Cyan-Emitting GFP: Enhanced Cyan-Emitting GFP is a basic (constitutively fluorescent) cyan fluorescent protein published in 2002, derived from Aequorea victoria.
   2994..3027    -  protein_bind   lox2272: Cre-mediated recombination occurs in the 8-bp core sequence (GGATACTT). lox2272 sites are compatible with each other, but incompatible with loxP or loxN sites (Lee and Saito, 1988). Cre recombinase
   3028..3077    -  intron         β-globin intron (fragment): internally truncated intron from human β-globin
   3078..3111    -  protein_bind   loxP: Cre-mediated recombination occurs in the 8-bp core sequence (GCATACAT). Cre recombinase
   3112..3136    +  misc_feature   MCS (fragment): pBluescript multiple cloning site
   3136..3724    +  misc_feature   WPRE: woodchuck hepatitis virus posttranscriptional regulatory element
   3758..3869    +  polyA_signal   bGH poly(A) signal: bovine growth hormone polyadenylation signal
   3987..4127    +  repeat_region  AAV2 ITR: inverted terminal repeat of adeno-associated virus serotype 2 inverted
   4132..4183    -  misc_feature   bom (fragment): basis of mobility region from pBR322
   4202..4657    +  rep_origin     f1 ori (sequence partly withheld): f1 bacteriophage origin of replication; arrow indicates direction of (+) strand synthesis
   4658..4707    -  misc_feature   bom (fragment): basis of mobility region from pBR322
   4809..4844    -  CDS            rop (fragment): Rop protein, which maintains plasmids at low copy number; rop
   4939..5043    +  promoter       AmpR promoter: bla
   5044..5904    +  CDS            AmpR: β-lactamase; bla; confers resistance to ampicillin, carbenicillin, and related antibiotics
   6075..6663    +  rep_origin     ori: high-copy-number ColE1/pMB1/pBR322/pUC origin of replication
>Addgene plasmid #216759 | pAAV/EF1a-DIO-SCLM | addgene full sequence | sequence record 429631 | Addgene NGS Result
CCTGCAGGCAGCTGCGCGCTCGCTCGCTCACTGAGGCCGCCCGGGCGTCGGGCGACCTTTGGTCGCCCGG
CCTCAGTGAGCGAGCGAGCGCGCAGAGAGGGAGTGGCCAACTCCATCACTAGGGGTTCCTGCGGCCGCAC
GCGTAAGCTTTGCAAAGATGGATAAAGTTTTAAACAGAGAGGAATCTTTGCAGCTAATGGACCTTCTAGG
TCTTGAAAGGAGTGGGAATTGGCTCCGGTGCCCGTCAGTGGGCAGAGCGCACATCGCCCACAGTCCCCGA
GAAGTTGGGGGGAGGGGTCGGCAATTGAACCGGTGCCTAGAGAAGGTGGCGCGGGGTAAACTGGGAAAGT
GATGTCGTGTACTGGCTCCGCCTTTTTCCCGAGGGTGGGGGAGAACCGTATATAAGTGCAGTAGTCGCCG
TGAACGTTCTTTTTCGCAACGGGTTTGCCGCCAGAACACAGGTAAGTGCCGTGTGTGGTTCCCGCGGGCC
TGGCCTCTTTACGGGTTATGGCCCTTGCGTGCCTTGAATTACTTCCACCTGGCTGCAGTACGTGATTCTT
GATCCCGAGCTTCGGGTTGGAAGTGGGTGGGAGAGTTCGAGGCCTTGCGCTTAAGGAGCCCCTTCGCCTC
GTGCTTGAGTTGAGGCCTGGCCTGGGCGCTGGGGCCGCCGCGTGCGAATCTGGTGGCACCTTCGCGCCTG
TCTCGCTGCTTTCGATAAGTCTCTAGCCATTTAAAATTTTTGATGACCTGCTGCGACGCTTTTTTTCTGG
CAAGATAGTCTTGTAAATGCGGGCCAAGATCTGCACACTGGTATTTCGGTTTTTGGGGCCGCGGGCGGCG
ACGGGGCCCGTGCGTCCCAGCGCACATGTTCGGCGAGGCGGGGCCTGCGAGCGCGGCCACCGAGAATCGG
ACGGGGGTAGTCTCAAGCTGGCCGGCCTGCTCTGGTGCCTGGCCTCGCGCCGCCGTGTATCGCCCCGCCC
TGGGCGGCAAGGCTGGCCCGGTCGGCACCAGTTGCGTGAGCGGAAAGATGGCCGCTTCCCGGCCCTGCTG
CAGGGAGCTCAAAATGGAGGACGCGGCGCTCGGGAGAGCGGGCGGGTGAGTCACCCACACAAAGGAAAAG
GGCCTTTCCGTCCTCAGCCGTCGCTTCATGTGACTCCACGGAGTACCGGGCGCCGTCCAGGCACCTCGAT
TAGTTCTCGAGCTTTTGGAGTACGTCGTCTTTAGGTTGGGGGGAGGGGTTTTATGCGATGGAGTTTCCCC
ACACTGAGTGGGTGGAGACTGAAGTTAGGCCAGCTTGGCACTTGATGTAATTCTCCTTGGAATTTGCCCT
TTTTGAGTTTGGATCTTGGTTCATTCTCAAGCCTCAGACAGTGGTTCAAAGTTTTTTTCTTCCATTTCAG
GTGTCGTGAGGTACCGGATCCTCTAGAGTCGACTCCGGAATAACTTCGTATAGGATACTTTATACGAAGT
TATGCAGAATGGTAGCTGGATTGTAGCTGCTATTAGCAATATGAAACCTCTTAATAACTTCGTATAGCAT
ACATTATACGAAGTTATGGCGCGCCGTCGACTTACTTGTACAGCTCGTCCATGCCGAGAGTGATCCCGGC
GGCGGTCACGAACTCCAGCAGGACCATGTGATCGCGCTTCTCGTTGGGGTCTTTGCTCAGGGCGGACTGG
TAGCTCAGGTAGTGGTTGTCGGGCAGCAGCACGGGGCCGTCGCCGATGGGGGTGTTCTGCTGGTAGTGGT
CGGCGAGCTGCACGCTGCCGTCCTCGATGTTGTGGCGGATCTTGAAGTTCGCCTTGATGCCGTTCTTCTG
CTTGTCGGCCATGATATAGACGTTGTGGCTGTTGTAGTTGTACTCCAGCTTGTGCCCCAGGATGTTGCCG
TCCTCCTTGAAGTCGATGCCCTTCAGCTCGATGCGGTTCACCAGGGTGTCGCCCTCGAACTTCACCTCGG
CGCGGGTCTTGTAGTTGCCGTCGTCCTTGAAGAAGATGGTGCGCTCCTGGACGTAGCCTTCGGGCATGGC
GGACTTGAAGAAGTCGTGCTGGCGCATGTGGTCGGGGTAGCGGGCGAAGCATGTCACGCCGTAGCCGAAG
GTGGTCACGAGGGTGGGCCAGGGCACGGGCAGCTTGCCGGTGGTGCAGATGAACTTCAGGGTCAGCTTGC
CGTAGGTGGCATCGCCCTCGCCCTCGCCGCGCACGCTGAACTTGTGGCCGTTTACGTCGCCGTCCAGCTC
GACCAGGATGGGCACCACCCCGGTGAACAGCTCCTCCTCGAGGGCGGCGGTCACGAACTCCAGCAGGACC
ATGTGATCGCGCTTCTCGTTGGGGTCTTTGCTCAGGGCGGACTGGGTGCTCAGGTAGTGGTTGTCGGGCA
GCAGCACGGGGCCGTCGCCGATGGGGGTGTTCTGCTGGTAGTGGTCGGCGAGCTGCACGCTGCCGTCCTC
GATGTTGTGGCGGATCTTGAAGTTGGCCTTGATGCCGTTCTTCTGCTTGTCGGCGGTGATATAGACGTTG
TCGCTGATGGCGTTGTACTCCAGCTTGTGCCCCAGGATGTTGCCGTCCTCCTTGAAGTCGATGCCCTTCA
GCTCGATGCGGTTCACCAGGGTGTCGCCCTCGAACTTCACCTCGGCGCGGGTCTTGTAGTTGCCGTCGTC
CTTGAAGAAGATGGTGCGCTCCTGGACGTAGCCTTCGGGCATGGCGGACTTGAAGAAGTCGTGCTGCTTC
ATGTGGTCGGGGTAGCGTGCGAAGCACTGCACGCCCCAGGTCAGGGTGGTCACGAGGGTGGGCCAGGGCA
CGGGCAGCTTGCCGGTGGTGCAGATGAACTTCAGGGTCAGCTTGCCGTAGGTGGCATCGCCCTCGCCCTC
GCCGCGCACGCTGAACTTGTGGCCGTTTACGTCGCCGTCCAGCTCGACCAGGATGGGCACCACCCCGGTG
AACAGCTCCTCGCCCTTGCTCACCATGGTGGCAAGCTTGAGCTCGACTCTAGCATAACTTCGTATAAAGT
ATCCTATACGAAGTTATTTGCCTTAACCCAGAAATTATCACTGTTATTCTTTAGAATGGTGCAAAGAATA
ACTTCGTATAATGTATGCTATACGAAGTTATGAATTCGATATCAAGCTTATCGATAATCAACCTCTGGAT
TACAAAATTTGTGAAAGATTGACTGGTATTCTTAACTATGTTGCTCCTTTTACGCTATGTGGATACGCTG
CTTTAATGCCTTTGTATCATGCTATTGCTTCCCGTATGGCTTTCATTTTCTCCTCCTTGTATAAATCCTG
GTTGCTGTCTCTTTATGAGGAGTTGTGGCCCGTTGTCAGGCAACGTGGCGTGGTGTGCACTGTGTTTGCT
GACGCAACCCCCACTGGTTGGGGCATTGCCACCACCTGTCAGCTCCTTTCCGGGACTTTCGCTTTCCCCC
TCCCTATTGCCACGGCGGAACTCATCGCCGCCTGCCTTGCCCGCTGCTGGACAGGGGCTCGGCTGTTGGG
CACTGACAATTCCGTGGTGTTGTCGGGGAAATCATCGTCCTTTCCTTGGCTGCTCGCCTATGTTGCCACC
TGGATTCTGCGCGGGACGTCCTTCTGCTACGTCCCTTCGGCCCTCAATCCAGCGGACCTTCCTTCCCGCG
GCCTGCTGCCGGCTCTGCGGCCTCTTCCGCGTCTTCGCCTTCGCCCTCAGACGAGTCGGATCTCCCTTTG
GGCCGCCTCCCCGCATCGATACCGAGCGCTGCTCGAGAGATCTTCGACTGTGCCTTCTAGTTGCCAGCCA
TCTGTTGTTTGCCCCTCCCCCGTGCCTTCCTTGACCCTGGAAGGTGCCACTCCCACTGTCCTTTCCTAAT
AAAATGAGGAAATTGCATCGCATTGTCTGAGTAGGTGTCATTCTATTCTGGGGGGTGGGGTGGGGCAGGA
CAGCAAGGGGGAGGATTGGGAAGACAATAGCAGGCATGAGATCTCACGTGCGGACCGAGCGGCCGCAGGA
ACCCCTAGTGATGGAGTTGGCCACTCCCTCTCTGCGCGCTCGCTCGCTCACTGAGGCCGGGCGACCAAAG
GTCGCCCGACGCCCGGGCTTTGCCCGGGCGGCCTCAGTGAGCGAGCGAGCGCGCAGCTGCCTGCAGGGGC
GCCTGATGCGGTATTTTCTCCTTACGCATCTGTGCGGTATTTCACACCGCATA
[95 nt withheld, positions 4184-4278]
T
[46 nt withheld, positions 4280-4325]
C
[141 nt withheld, positions 4327-4467]
CCTTTGACGTTGGAGTCCACGTTCTTT
[37 nt withheld, positions 4495-4531]
ACTCTATCTCGGGCTATTCTTTTGATTTATAAGGGATTTTGCCGATTTCGGTCTATTGGTTAAAAAATGA
GCTGATTTAACAAAAATTTAACGCGAATTTTAACAAAATATTAACGTTTACAATTTTATGGTGCACTCTC
AGTACAATCTGCTCTGATGCCGCATAGTTAAGCCAGCCCCGACACCCGCCAACACCCGCTGACGCGCCCT
GACGGGCTTGTCTGCTCCCGGCATCCGCTTACAGACAAGCTGTGACCGTCTCCGGGAGCTGCATGTGTCA
GAGGTTTTCACCGTCATCACCGAAACGCGCGAGACGAAAGGGCCTCGTGATACGCCTATTTTTATAGGTT
AATGTCATGATAATAATGGTTTCTTAGACGTCAGGTGGCACTTTTCGGGGAAATGTGCGCGGAACCCCTA
TTTGTTTATTTTTCTAAATACATTCAAATATGTATCCGCTCATGAGACAATAACCCTGATAAATGCTTCA
ATAATATTGAAAAAGGAAGAGTATGAGTATTCAACATTTCCGTGTCGCCCTTATTCCCTTTTTTGCGGCA
TTTTGCCTTCCTGTTTTTGCTCACCCAGAAACGCTGGTGAAAGTAAAAGATGCTGAAGATCAGTTGGGTG
CACGAGTGGGTTACATCGAACTGGATCTCAACAGCGGTAAGATCCTTGAGAGTTTTCGCCCCGAAGAACG
TTTTCCAATGATGAGCACTTTTAAAGTTCTGCTATGTGGCGCGGTATTATCCCGTATTGACGCCGGGCAA
GAGCAACTCGGTCGCCGCATACACTATTCTCAGAATGACTTGGTTGAGTACTCACCAGTCACAGAAAAGC
ATCTTACGGATGGCATGACAGTAAGAGAATTATGCAGTGCTGCCATAACCATGAGTGATAACACTGCGGC
CAACTTACTTCTGACAACGATCGGAGGACCGAAGGAGCTAACCGCTTTTTTGCACAACATGGGGGATCAT
GTAACTCGCCTTGATCGTTGGGAACCGGAGCTGAATGAAGCCATACCAAACGACGAGCGTGACACCACGA
TGCCTGTAGCAATGGCAACAACGTTGCGCAAACTATTAACTGGCGAACTACTTACTCTAGCTTCCCGGCA
ACAATTAATAGACTGGATGGAGGCGGATAAAGTTGCAGGACCACTTCTGCGCTCGGCCCTTCCGGCTGGC
TGGTTTATTGCTGATAAATCTGGAGCCGGTGAGCGTGGGTCTCGCGGTATCATTGCAGCACTGGGGCCAG
ATGGTAAGCCCTCCCGTATCGTAGTTATCTACACGACGGGGAGTCAGGCAACTATGGATGAACGAAATAG
ACAGATCGCTGAGATAGGTGCCTCACTGATTAAGCATTGGTAACTGTCAGACCAAGTTTACTCATATATA
CTTTAGATTGATTTAAAACTTCATTTTTAATTTAAAAGGATCTAGGTGAAGATCCTTTTTGATAATCTCA
TGACCAAAATCCCTTAACGTGAGTTTTCGTTCCACTGAGCGTCAGACCCCGTAGAAAAGATCAAAGGATC
TTCTTGAGATCCTTTTTTTCTGCGCGTAATCTGCTGCTTGCAAACAAAAAAACCACCGCTACCAGCGGTG
GTTTGTTTGCCGGATCAAGAGCTACCAACTCTTTTTCCGAAGGTAACTGGCTTCAGCAGAGCGCAGATAC
CAAATACTGTTCTTCTAGTGTAGCCGTAGTTAGGCCACCACTTCAAGAACTCTGTAGCACCGCCTACATA
CCTCGCTCTGCTAATCCTGTTACCAGTGGCTGCTGCCAGTGGCGATAAGTCGTGTCTTACCGGGTTGGAC
TCAAGACGATAGTTACCGGATAAGGCGCAGCGGTCGGGCTGAACGGGGGGTTCGTGCACACAGCCCAGCT
TGGAGCGAACGACCTACACCGAACTGAGATACCTACAGCGTGAGCTATGAGAAAGCGCCACGCTTCCCGA
AGGGAGAAAGGCGGACAGGTATCCGGTAAGCGGCAGGGTCGGAACAGGAGAGCGCACGAGGGAGCTTCCA
GGGGGAAACGCCTGGTATCTTTATAGTCCTGTCGGGTTTCGCCACCTCTGACTTGAGCGTCGATTTTTGT
GATGCTCGTCAGGGGGGCGGAGCCTATGGAAAAACGCCAGCAACGCGGCCTTTTTACGGTTCCTGGCCTT
TTGCTGGCCTTTTGCTCACATGT
